>Addgene plasmid #170684 | tetO-ESRRG | addgene full sequence | sequence record 366886 | Addgene NGS Result
ACGTCGACGGATCGGGAGATCTCCCGATCCCCTATGGTGCACTCTCAGTACAATCTGCTCTGATGCCGCA
TAGTTAAGCCAGTATCTGCTCCCTGCTTGTGTGTTGGAGGTCGCTGAGTAGTGCGCGAGCAAAATTTAAG
CTACAACAAGGCAAGGCTTGACCGACAATTGCATGAAGAATCTGCTTAGGGTTAGGCGTTTTGCGCTGCT
TCGCGATGTACGGGCCAGATATACGCGTTGACATTGATTATTGACTAGTTATTAATAGTAATCAATTACG
GGGTCATTAGTTCATAGCCCATATATGGAGTTCCGCGTTACATAACTTACGGTAAATGGCCCGCCTGGCT
GACCGCCCAACGACCCCCGCCCATTGACGTCAATAATGACGTATGTTCCCATAGTAACGCCAATAGGGAC
TTTCCATTGACGTCAATGGGTGGAGTATTTACGGTAAACTGCCCACTTGGCAGTACATCAAGTGTATCAT
ATGCCAAGTACGCCCCCTATTGACGTCAATGACGGTAAATGGCCCGCCTGGCATTATGCCCAGTACATGA
CCTTATGGGACTTTCCTACTTGGCAGTACATCTACGTATTAGTCATCGCTATTACCATGGTGATGCGGTT
TTGGCAGTACATCAATGGGCGTGGATAGCGGTTTGACTCACGGGGATTTCCAAGTCTCCACCCCATTGAC
GTCAATGGGAGTTTGTTTTGGCACCAAAATCAACGGGACTTTCCAAAATGTCGTAACAACTCCGCCCCAT
TGACGCAAATGGGCGGTAGGCGTGTACGGTGGGAGGTCTATATAAGCAGCGCGTTTTGCCTGTACTGGGT
CTCTCTGGTTAGACCAGATCTGAGCCTGGGAGCTCTCTGGCTAACTAGGGAACCCACTGCTTAAGCCTCA
ATAAAGCTTGCCTTGAGTGCTTCAAGTAGTGTGTGCCCGTCTGTTGTGTGACTCTGGTAACTAGAGATCC
CTCAGACCCTTTTAGTCAGTGTGGAAAATCTCTAGCAGTGGCGCCCGAACAGGGACTTGAAAGCGAAAGG
GAAACCAGAGGAGCTCTCTCGACGCAGGACTCGGCTTGCTGAAGCGCGCACGGCAAGAGGCGAGGGGCGG
CGACTGGTGAGTACGCCAAAAATTTTGACTAGCGGAGGCTAGAAGGAGAGAGATGGGTGCGAGAGCGTCA
GTATTAAGCGGGGGAGAATTAGATCGCGATGGGAAAAAATTCGGTTAAGGCCAGGGGGAAAGAAAAAATA
TAAATTAAAACATATAGTATGGGCAAGCAGGGAGCTAGAACGATTCGCAGTTAATCCTGGCCTGTTAGAA
ACATCAGAAGGCTGTAGACAAATACTGGGACAGCTACAACCATCCCTTCAGACAGGATCAGAAGAACTTA
GATCATTATATAATACAGTAGCAACCCTCTATTGTGTGCATCAAAGGATAGAGATAAAAGACACCAAGGA
AGCTTTAGACAAGATAGAGGAAGAGCAAAACAAAAGTAAGACCACCGCACAGCAAGCGGCCGCTGATCTT
CAGACCTGGAGGAGGAGATATGAGGGACAATTGGAGAAGTGAATTATATAAATATAAAGTAGTAAAAATT
GAACCATTAGGAGTAGCACCCACCAAGGCAAAGAGAAGAGTGGTGCAGAGAGAAAAAAGAGCAGTGGGAA
TAGGAGCTTTGTTCCTTGGGTTCTTGGGAGCAGCAGGAAGCACTATGGGCGCAGCGTCAATGACGCTGAC
GGTACAGGCCAGACAATTATTGTCTGGTATAGTGCAGCAGCAGAACAATTTGCTGAGGGCTATTGAGGCG
CAACAGCATCTGTTGCAACTCACAGTCTGGGGCATCAAGCAGCTCCAGGCAAGAATCCTGGCTGTGGAAA
GATACCTAAAGGATCAACAGCTCCTGGGGATTTGGGGTTGCTCTGGAAAACTCATTTGCACCACTGCTGT
GCCTTGGAATGCTAGTTGGAGTAATAAATCTCTGGAACAGATTTGGAATCACACGACCTGGATGGAGTGG
GACAGAGAAATTAACAATTACACAAGCTTAATACACTCCTTAATTGAAGAATCGCAAAACCAGCAAGAAA
AGAATGAACAAGAATTATTGGAATTAGATAAATGGGCAAGTTTGTGGAATTGGTTTAACATAACAAATTG
GCTGTGGTATATAAAATTATTCATAATGATAGTAGGAGGCTTGGTAGGTTTAAGAATAGTTTTTGCTGTA
CTTTCTATAGTGAATAGAGTTAGGCAGGGATATTCACCATTATCGTTTCAGACCCACCTCCCAACCCCGA
GGGGACCCGACAGGCCCGAAGGAATAGAAGAAGAAGGTGGAGAGAGAGACAGAGACAGATCCATTCGATT
AGTGAACGGATCGGCACTGCGTGCGCCAATTCTGCAGACAAATGGCAGTATTCATCCACAATTTTAAAAG
AAAAGGGGGGATTGGGGGGTACAGTGCAGGGGAAAGAATAGTAGACATAATAGCAACAGACATACAAACT
AAAGAATTACAAAAACAAATTACAAAAATTCAAAATTTTCGGGTTTATTACAGGGACAGCAGAGATCCAG
TTTGGTTATCGAGTTTACCACTCCCTATCAGTGATAGAGAAAAGTGAAAGTCGAGTTTACCACTCCCTAT
CAGTGATAGAGAAAAGTGAAAGTCGAGTTTACCACTCCCTATCAGTGATAGAGAAAAGTGAAAGTCGAGT
TTACCACTCCCTATCAGTGATAGAGAAAAGTGAAAGTCGAGTTTACCACTCCCTATCAGTGATAGAGAAA
AGTGAAAGTCGAGTTTACCACTCCCTATCAGTGATAGAGAAAAGTGAAAGTCGAGTTTACCACTCCCTAT
CAGTGATAGAGAAAAGTGAAAGTCGAGCTCGGTACCCGGGTCGAGGTAGGCGTGTACGGTGGGAGGCCTA
TATAAGCAGAGCTCGTTTAGTGAACCGTCAGATCGCCTGGAGACGCCATCCACGCTGTTTTGACCTCCAT
AGAAGACACCGGGACCGATCCAGCCTCCGCGGCCCCGAATTGTAATACGACTCACTATAGGGAGACCCAA
GCTGGCTAGGTAAGCTTGATCAACAAGTTTGTACAAAAAAGCAGGCTTCACCATGTCAAACAAAGATCGA
CACATTGATTCCAGCTGTTCGTCCTTCATCAAGACGGAACCTTCCAGCCCAGCCTCCCTGACGGACAGCG
TCAACCACCACAGCCCTGGTGGCTCTTCAGACGCCAGTGGGAGCTACAGTTCAACCATGAATGGCCATCA
GAACGGACTTGACTCGCCACCTCTCTACCCTTCTGCTCCTATCCTGGGAGGTAGTGGGCCTGTCAGGAAA
CTGTATGATGACTGCTCCAGCACCATTGTTGAAGATCCCCAGACCAAGTGTGAATACATGCTCAACTCGA
TGCCCAAGAGACTGTGTTTAGTGTGTGGTGACATCGCTTCTGGGTACCACTATGGGGTAGCATCATGTGA
AGCCTGCAAGGCATTCTTCAAGAGGACAATTCAAGGCAATATAGAATACAGCTGCCCTGCCACGAATGAA
TGTGAAATCACAAAGCGCAGACGTAAATCCTGCCAGGCTTGCCGCTTCATGAAGTGTTTAAAAGTGGGCA
TGCTGAAAGAAGGGGTGCGTCTTGACAGAGTACGTGGAGGTCGGCAGAAGTACAAGCGCAGGATAGATGC
GGAGAACAGCCCATACCTGAACCCTCAGCTGGTTCAGCCAGCCAAAAAGCCATATAACAAGATTGTCTCA
CATTTGTTGGTGGCTGAACCGGAGAAGATCTATGCCATGCCTGACCCTACTGTCCCCGACAGTGACATCA
AAGCCCTCACTACACTGTGTGACTTGGCCGACCGAGAGTTGGTGGTTATCATTGGATGGGCGAAGCATAT
TCCAGGCTTCTCCACGCTGTCCCTGGCGGACCAGATGAGCCTTCTGCAGAGTGCTTGGATGGAAATTTTG
ATCCTTGGTGTCGTATACCGGTCTCTTTCATTTGAGGATGAACTTGTCTATGCAGACGATTATATAATGG
ACGAAGACCAGTCCAAATTAGCAGGCCTTCTTGATCTAAATAATGCTATCCTGCAGCTGGTAAAGAAATA
CAAGAGCATGAAGCTGGAAAAAGAAGAATTTGTCACCCTCAAAGCTATAGCTCTTGCTAATTCAGACTCC
ATGCACATAGAAGATGTTGAAGCCGTTCAGAAGCTTCAGGATGTCTTACATGAAGCGCTGCAGGATTATG
AAGCTGGCCAGCACATGGAAGACCCTCGTCGAGCTGGCAAGATGCTGATGACACTGCCACTCCTGAGGCA
GACCTCTACCAAGGCCGTGCAGCATTTCTACAACATCAAACTAGAAGGCAAAGTCCCAATGCACAAACTT
TTTTTGGAAATGTTGGAGGCCAAGGTCTGCTAAAACCCAGCTTTCTTGTACAAAGTGGTTGATCTAGAGG
GCCCGCGGTTCGAAGGTAAGCCTATCCCTAACCCTCTCCTCGGTCTCGATTCTACGCGTACCGGTCATCA
TCACCATCACCATTGAGTTTAAACCCGCTGATCAGCCTCAATTCGATATCAAGCTTATCGATAATCAACC
TCTGGATTACAAAATTTGTGAAAGATTGACTGGTATTCTTAACTATGTTGCTCCTTTTACGCTATGTGGA
TACGCTGCTTTAATGCCTTTGTATCATGCTATTGCTTCCCGTATGGCTTTCATTTTCTCCTCCTTGTATA
AATCCTGGTTGCTGTCTCTTTATGAGGAGTTGTGGCCCGTTGTCAGGCAACGTGGCGTGGTGTGCACTGT
GTTTGCTGACGCAACCCCCACTGGTTGGGGCATTGCCACCACCTGTCAGCTCCTTTCCGGGACTTTCGCT
TTCCCCCTCCCTATTGCCACGGCGGAACTCATCGCCGCCTGCCTTGCCCGCTGCTGGACAGGGGCTCGGC
TGTTGGGCACTGACAATTCCGTGGTGTTGTCGGGGAAATCATCGTCCTTTCCTTGGCTGCTCGCCTGTGT
TGCCACCTGGATTCTGCGCGGGACGTCCTTCTGCTACGTCCCTTCGGCCCTCAATCCAGCGGACCTTCCT
TCCCGCGGCCTGCTGCCGGCTCTGCGGCCTCTTCCGCGTCTTCGCCTTCGCCCTCAGACGAGTCGGATCT
CCCTTTGGGCCGCCTCCCCGCATCGATACCGTCGACCTCGAGACCTAGAAAAACATGGAGCAATCACAAG
TAGCAATACAGCAGCTACCAATGCTGATTGTGCCTGGCTAGAAGCACAAGAGGAGGAGGAGGTGGGTTTT
CCAGTCACACCTCAGGTACCTTTAAGACCAATGACTTACAAGGCAGCTGTAGATCTTAGCCACTTTTTAA
AAGAAAAGGGGGGACTGGAAGGGCTAATTCACTCCCAACGAAGACAAGATATCCTTGATCTGTGGATCTA
CCACACACAAGGCTACTTCCCTGATTGGCAGAACTACACACCAGGGCCAGGGATCAGATATCCACTGACC
TTTGGATGGTGCTACAAGCTAGTACCAGTTGAGCAAGAGAAGGTAGAAGAAGCCAATGAAGGAGAGAACA
CCCGCTTGTTACACCCTGTGAGCCTGCATGGGATGGATGACCCGGAGAGAGAAGTATTAGAGTGGAGGTT
TGACAGCCGCCTAGCATTTCATCACATGGCCCGAGAGCTGCATCCGGACTGTACTGGGTCTCTCTGGTTA
GACCAGATCTGAGCCTGGGAGCTCTCTGGCTAACTAGGGAACCCACTGCTTAAGCCTCAATAAAGCTTGC
CTTGAGTGCTTCAAGTAGTGTGTGCCCGTCTGTTGTGTGACTCTGGTAACTAGAGATCCCTCAGACCCTT
TTAGTCAGTGTGGAAAATCTCTAGCAGGGCCCGTTTAAACCCGCTGATCAGCCTCGACTGTGCCTTCTAG
TTGCCAGCCATCTGTTGTTTGCCCCTCCCCCGTGCCTTCCTTGACCCTGGAAGGTGCCACTCCCACTGTC
CTTTCCTAATAAAATGAGGAAATTGCATCGCATTGTCTGAGTAGGTGTCATTCTATTCTGGGGGGTGGGG
TGGGGCAGGACAGCAAGGGGGAGGATTGGGAAGACAATAGCAGGCATGCTGGGGATGCGGTGGGCTCTAT
GGCTTCTGAGGCGGAAAGAACCAGCTGGGGCTCTAGGGGGTATCCCC
[124 nt withheld, positions 6208-6331]
C
[91 nt withheld, positions 6333-6423]
A
[49 nt withheld, positions 6425-6473]
CCTTTGACGTTGGAGTCCACGTTCTTT
[37 nt withheld, positions 6501-6537]
ACCCTATCTCGGTCTATTCTTTTGATTTATAAGGGATTTTGCCGATTTCGGCCTATTGGTTAAAAAATGA
GCTGATTTAACAAAAATTTAACGCGAATTAATTCTGTGGAATGTGTGTCAGTTAGGGTGTGGAAAGTCCC
CAGGCTCCCCAGCAGGCAGAAGTATGCAAAGCATGCATCTCAATTAGTCAGCAACCAGGTGTGGAAAGTC
CCCAGGCTCCCCAGCAGGCAGAAGTATGCAAAGCATGCATCTCAATTAGTCAGCAACCATAGTCCCGCCC
CTAACTCCGCCCATCCCGCCCCTAACTCCGCCCAGTTCCGCCCATTCTCCGCCCCATGGCTGACTAATTT
TTTTTATTTATGCAGAGGCCGAGGCCGCCTCTGCCTCTGAGCTATTCCAGAAGTAGTGAGGAGGCTTTTT
TGGAGGCCTAGGCTTTTGCAAAAAGCTCCCGGGAGCTTGTATATCCATTTTCGGATCTGATCAGCACGTG
TTGACAATTAATCATCGGCATAGTATATCGGCATAGTATAATACGACAAGGTGAGGAACTAAACCATGGC
CAAGTTGACCAGTGCCGTTCCGGTGCTCACCGCGCGCGACGTCGCCGGAGCGGTCGAGTTCTGGACCGAC
CGGCTCGGGTTCTCCCGGGACTTCGTGGAGGACGACTTCGCCGGTGTGGTCCGGGACGACGTGACCCTGT
TCATCAGCGCGGTCCAGGACCAGGTGGTGCCGGACAACACCCTGGCCTGGGTGTGGGTGCGCGGCCTGGA
CGAGCTGTACGCCGAGTGGTCGGAGGTCGTGTCCACGAACTTCCGGGACGCCTCCGGGCCGGCCATGACC
GAGATCGGCGAGCAGCCGTGGGGGCGGGAGTTCGCCCTGCGCGACCCGGCCGGCAACTGCGTGCACTTCG
TGGCCGAGGAGCAGGACTGACACGTGCTACGAGATTTCGATTCCACCGCCGCCTTCTATGAAAGGTTGGG
CTTCGGAATCGTTTTCCGGGACGCCGGCTGGATGATCCTCCAGCGCGGGGATCTCATGCTGGAGTTCTTC
GCCCACCCCAACTTGTTTATTGCAGCTTATAATGGTTACAAATAAAGCAATAGCATCACAAATTTCACAA
ATAAAGCATTTTTTTCACTGCATTCTAGTTGTGGTTTGTCCAAACTCATCAATGTATCTTATCATGTCTG
TATACCGTCGACCTCTAGCTAGAGCTTGGCGTAATCATGGTCATAGCTGTTTCCTGTGTGAAATTGTTAT
CCGCTCACAATTCCACACAACATACGAGCCGGAAGCATAAAGTGTAAAGCCTGGGGTGCCTAATGAGTGA
GCTAACTCACATTAATTGCGTTGCGCTCACTGCCCGCTTTCCAGTCGGGAAACCTGTCGTGCCAGCTGCA
TTAATGAATCGGCCAACGCGCGGGGAGAGGCGGTTTGCGTATTGGGCGCTCTTCCGCTTCCTCGCTCACT
GACTCGCTGCGCTCGGTCGTTCGGCTGCGGCGAGCGGTATCAGCTCACTCAAAGGCGGTAATACGGTTAT
CCACAGAATCAGGGGATAACGCAGGAAAGAACATGTGAGCAAAAGGCCAGCAAAAGGCCAGGAACCGTAA
AAAGGCCGCGTTGCTGGCGTTTTTCCATAGGCTCCGCCCCCCTGACGAGCATCACAAAAATCGACGCTCA
AGTCAGAGGTGGCGAAACCCGACAGGACTATAAAGATACCAGGCGTTTCCCCCTGGAAGCTCCCTCGTGC
GCTCTCCTGTTCCGACCCTGCCGCTTACCGGATACCTGTCCGCCTTTCTCCCTTCGGGAAGCGTGGCGCT
TTCTCATAGCTCACGCTGTAGGTATCTCAGTTCGGTGTAGGTCGTTCGCTCCAAGCTGGGCTGTGTGCAC
GAACCCCCCGTTCAGCCCGACCGCTGCGCCTTATCCGGTAACTATCGTCTTGAGTCCAACCCGGTAAGAC
ACGACTTATCGCCACTGGCAGCAGCCACTGGTAACAGGATTAGCAGAGCGAGGTATGTAGGCGGTGCTAC
AGAGTTCTTGAAGTGGTGGCCTAACTACGGCTACACTAGAAGAACAGTATTTGGTATCTGCGCTCTGCTG
AAGCCAGTTACCTTCGGAAAAAGAGTTGGTAGCTCTTGATCCGGCAAACAAACCACCGCTGGTAGCGGTG
GTTTTTTTGTTTGCAAGCAGCAGATTACGCGCAGAAAAAAAGGATCTCAAGAAGATCCTTTGATCTTTTC
TACGGGGTCTGACGCTCAGTGGAACGAAAACTCACGTTAAGGGATTTTGGTCATGAGATTATCAAAAAGG
ATCTTCACCTAGATCCTTTTAAATTAAAAATGAAGTTTTAAATCAATCTAAAGTATATATGAGTAAACTT
GGTCTGACAGTTACCAATGCTTAATCAGTGAGGCACCTATCTCAGCGATCTGTCTATTTCGTTCATCCAT
AGTTGCCTGACTCCCCGTCGTGTAGATAACTACGATACGGGAGGGCTTACCATCTGGCCCCAGTGCTGCA
ATGATACCGCGAGACCCACGCTCACCGGCTCCAGATTTATCAGCAATAAACCAGCCAGCCGGAAGGGCCG
AGCGCAGAAGTGGTCCTGCAACTTTATCCGCCTCCATCCAGTCTATTAATTGTTGCCGGGAAGCTAGAGT
AAGTAGTTCGCCAGTTAATAGTTTGCGCAACGTTGTTGCCATTGCTACAGGCATCGTGGTGTCACGCTCG
TCGTTTGGTATGGCTTCATTCAGCTCCGGTTCCCAACGATCAAGGCGAGTTACATGATCCCCCATGTTGT
GCAAAAAAGCGGTTAGCTCCTTCGGTCCTCCGATCGTTGTCAGAAGTAAGTTGGCCGCAGTGTTATCACT
CATGGTTATGGCAGCACTGCATAATTCTCTTACTGTCATGCCATCCGTAAGATGCTTTTCTGTGACTGGT
GAGTACTCAACCAAGTCATTCTGAGAATAGTGTATGCGGCGACCGAGTTGCTCTTGCCCGGCGTCAATAC
GGGATAATACCGCGCCACATAGCAGAACTTTAAAAGTGCTCATCATTGGAAAACGTTCTTCGGGGCGAAA
ACTCTCAAGGATCTTACCGCTGTTGAGATCCAGTTCGATGTAACCCACTCGTGCACCCAACTGATCTTCA
GCATCTTTTACTTTCACCAGCGTTTCTGGGTGAGCAAAAACAGGAAGGCAAAATGCCGCAAAAAAGGGAA
TAAGGGCGACACGGAAATGTTGAATACTCATACTCTTCCTTTTTCAATATTATTGAAGCATTTATCAGGG
TTATTGTCTCATGAGCGGATACATATTTGAATGTATTTAGAAAAATAAACAAATAGGGGTTCCGCGCACA
TTTCCCCGAAAAGTGCCACCTG
Features (pLannotate 1.2.2; 36 found; start..end, strand, type, name):
     33..85      -  misc_feature   bom (fragment): basis of mobility region from pBR322
    240..619     +  enhancer       CMV enhancer: human cytomegalovirus immediate early enhancer
    620..819     +  promoter       CMV promoter: human cytomegalovirus (CMV) immediate early promoter
    837..1017    +  LTR            5' LTR (truncated): truncated 5' long terminal repeat (LTR) from HIV-1
   1064..1189    +  misc_feature   HIV-1 Ψ: packaging signal of human immunodeficiency virus type 1
   1173..1536    +  CDS            HIV-1 gag (fragment): gag protein from human immunodeficiency virus 1; gag
   1682..1915    +  misc_feature   RRE: The Rev response element (RRE) of HIV-1 allows for Rev-dependent mRNA export from the nucleus to the cytoplasm.
   2292..2392    +  CDS            Rev (fragment): human immunodeficiency virus 1 (HIV-1) Rev protein; rev; enhances nuclear export of unspliced and incompletely spliced viral mRNAs
   2442..2559    +  misc_feature   cPPT/CTS: central polypurine tract and central termination sequence of HIV-1
   2612..2882    +  protein_bind   tetracycline response element: contains seven copies of the tetracycline operator tetO tetracycline repressor TetR
   2893..2910    +  misc_feature   MCS (fragment): pUC18/19 multiple cloning site
   2915..2953    +  promoter       minimal CMV promoter: human cytomegalovirus (CMV) immediate early promoter
   3053..3071    +  promoter       T7 promoter: promoter for bacteriophage T7 RNA polymerase
   3103..3127    +  protein_bind   attB1: mutant version of attB; recombination site for the Gateway® BP reaction BP Clonase™
   3133..4437    +  CDS            ESRRG (fragment): ERR3_HUMAN - Also known as ERR3, ERRG2, KIAA0832, NR3B3. Experimental evidence at protein level: Swiss-Prot protein existence level 1. Orphan receptor that acts as transcription activator in the absence of bound ligand. Binds specifically to an estrogen response element and activates reporter genes controlled by estrogen response elements (By similarity). Induces the expression of PERM1 in the skeletal muscle. From Homo sapiens (Human).
   4445..4469    -  protein_bind   attB2: mutant version of attB; recombination site for the Gateway® BP reaction BP Clonase™
   4495..4536    +  CDS            V5 tag: epitope tag from simian virus 5
   4590..4613    +  misc_feature   MCS (fragment): pBluescript multiple cloning site
   4613..5201    +  misc_feature   WPRE: woodchuck hepatitis virus posttranscriptional regulatory element
   5138..5719    +  CDS            nef (fragment): NEF_HV1H2 - Experimental evidence at protein level: Swiss-Prot protein existence level 1. Extracellular Nef protein targets CD4(+) T-lymphocytes for apoptosis by interacting with CXCR4 surface receptors. From Human immunodeficiency virus type 1 group M subtype B (isolate HXB2) (HIV-1).
   5726..5906    +  LTR            5' LTR (truncated): truncated 5' long terminal repeat (LTR) from HIV-1
   5938..6162    +  polyA_signal   bGH poly(A) signal: bovine growth hormone polyadenylation signal
   6166..6187    +  promoter       SV40 promoter (fragment): SV40 enhancer and early promoter
   6208..6636    +  rep_origin     f1 ori (sequence partly withheld): f1 bacteriophage origin of replication; arrow indicates direction of (+) strand synthesis
   6650..6979    +  promoter       SV40 promoter: SV40 enhancer and early promoter
   7027..7074    +  promoter       EM7 promoter: synthetic bacterial promoter&nbsp
   7093..7467    +  CDS            BleoR: antibiotic-binding protein; Sh ble from Streptoalloteichus hindustanus; confers resistance to bleomycin, phleomycin, and Zeocin™
   7477..7602    +  CDS            ble (fragment): BLE_KLEPN - Experimental evidence at protein level: Swiss-Prot protein existence level 1. Binding protein with a strong affinity to the bleomycin family of antibiotics. Binds to CL990; an antimitotic-antibiotic compound. From Klebsiella pneumoniae.
   7597..7718    +  polyA_signal   SV40 poly(A) signal: SV40 polyadenylation signal
   7791..7807    -  protein_bind   lac operator: The lac repressor binds to the lac operator to inhibit transcription in E. coli. This inhibition can be relieved by adding lactose or isopropyl-β-D-thiogalactopyranoside (IPTG). lac repressor encoded by lacI
   7815..7845    -  promoter       lac promoter: promoter for the E. coli lac operon
   7860..7881    -  protein_bind   CAP binding site: CAP binding activates transcription in the presence of cAMP. E. coli catabolite activator protein
   7894..7986    -  CDS            lacI (fragment): lac repressor; lacI; The lac repressor binds to the lac operator to inhibit transcription in E. coli. This inhibition can be relieved by adding lactose or isopropyl-β-D-thiogalactopyranoside (IPTG).
   8169..8757    -  rep_origin     ori: high-copy-number ColE1/pMB1/pBR322/pUC origin of replication
   8928..9788    -  CDS            AmpR: β-lactamase; bla; confers resistance to ampicillin, carbenicillin, and related antibiotics
   9789..9893    -  promoter       AmpR promoter: bla
