[The description below was written by a language model from this plasmid's Addgene catalogue record and pLannotate feature annotations shown in this document.]
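Description:
tetO-ESRRG is a lentiviral transfer plasmid of about 9.9 kb for doxycycline-inducible overexpression of human ESRRG (estrogen-related receptor gamma, an orphan nuclear receptor also called ERR3 or NR3B3) in mammalian cells. It was made by Gateway cloning. The ESRRG open reading frame was PCR-amplified with attB sites from an existing retroviral ESRRG plasmid, passed through a pDONR221 entry clone, and moved by LR reaction into the FU-tetO-Gateway destination vector. In bacteria it is selected with ampicillin (AmpR) and replicates from a ColE1/pUC-type origin. The record nonetheless lists it as low copy and grown in a recombination-stabilising strain, as is common for LTR-containing plasmids. An f1 origin is also present.

A CMV enhancer/promoter fused to a truncated HIV-1 5' LTR drives production of the viral genome in packaging cells. It is followed by the Ψ packaging signal, a gag fragment, the RRE for Rev-dependent RNA export, and the cPPT/CTS. The internal expression cassette consists of a tetracycline response element with seven tetO copies joined to a minimal CMV promoter, then attB1, the ESRRG coding sequence, and attB2. Transcription therefore needs a separately supplied reverse tetracycline transactivator plus doxycycline (Tet-On). A V5 tag is annotated downstream of attB2, but the record does not say whether it is fused in frame to ESRRG. A WPRE enhances transcript expression ahead of the 3' LTR region and a bGH polyadenylation signal. Outside the LTRs, an SV40/EM7-driven BleoR cassette is annotated, which would confer Zeocin resistance.

The associated publication concerns transcription factor combinations for direct reprogramming of human cells to a cardiomyocyte-like state, which is the construct's intended use.
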