Addgene plasmid #170684: tetO-ESRRG
Purpose: doxycycline-inducible overexpression of ESRRG
Depositing lab: Paul Burridge. Depositing organization: Northwestern University. Publication: A novel transcription factor combination for direct reprogramming to a spontaneously contracting human cardiomyocyte-like state. Romero-Tejeda M, Fonoudi H, Weddle CJ, DeKeyser JM, Lenny B, Fetterman KA, Magdy T, Sapkota Y, Epting C, Burridge PW. J Mol Cell Cardiol. 2023 Jul 6:S0022-2828(23)00106-2. doi: 10.1016/j.yjmcc.2023.06.005. PubMed 37421991.
Backbone
  Vector backbone: FU-tetO-Gateway
  Backbone manufacturer: addgene plasmid #43914
  Backbone size w/o insert (bp): 8600
  Total vector size (bp): 9918
  Modifications to backbone: ESRRG ORF added to plasmid using Gateway cloning
  Vector type: Mammalian Expression, Lentiviral ; Doxycycline Inducible
Growth in bacteria
  Bacterial resistance: Ampicillin, 100 μg/mL
  Growth temperature: 30°C
  Growth strain: NEB Stable
  Copy number: Low Copy
Gene/Insert
  Gene/Insert name: ESRRG
  Species: H. sapiens (human)
  Insert size (bp): 1344
  GenBank ID: NM_001077653.2
  Entrez Gene: ESRRG (a.k.a. ERR-gamma, ERR3, ERRg, ERRgamma, NR3B3)
  Promoter: TRE promoter, Tet-ON
  Cloning method: Gateway Cloning
  Sequencing primers: 5′ LNCX; T7
Resource information
  A portion of this plasmid was derived from a plasmid made by: ESRRG ORF sequence acquired from pMX-hEsrrg
Terms and licenses: Academic/Nonprofit Terms; Industry Terms: Not Available to Industry
Depositor comments: This plasmid was generated using Gateway cloning. attB sites were added to ESRRG ORF via PCR reaction using pMX-hEsrrg, a gift from Deepak Srivastava, as a template. Resulting fragements were recombined with pDONR221 to generate an entry clone. LR reaction was performed using the destination vector FU-tetO-Gateway (Addgene Plasmid #19778).
How to cite: tetO-ESRRG was a gift from Paul Burridge (Addgene plasmid # 170684 ; http://n2t.net/addgene:170684 ; RRID:Addgene_170684)
